>Addgene plasmid #203649 | pUBC-Pfv-Sapphire | addgene full sequence | sequence record 402479 | Addgene NGS Result
TGGAAGGGCTAATTCACTCCCAAAGAAGACAAGATATCCTTGATCTGTGGATCTACCACACACAAGGCTA
CTTCCCTGATTAGCAGAACTACACACCAGGGCCAGGGGTCAGATATCCACTGACCTTTGGATGGTGCTAC
AAGCTAGTACCAGTTGAGCCAGATAAGGTAGAAGAGGCCAATAAAGGAGAGAACACCAGCTTGTTACACC
CTGTGAGCCTGCATGGGATGGATGACCCGGAGAGAGAAGTGTTAGAGTGGAGGTTTGACAGCCGCCTAGC
ATTTCATCACGTGGCCCGAGAGCTGCATCCGGAGTACTTCAAGAACTGCTGATATCGAGCTTGCTACAAG
GGACTTTCCGCTGGGGACTTTCCAGGGAGGCGTGGCCTGGGCGGGACTGGGGAGTGGCGAGCCCTCAGAT
CCTGCATATAAGCAGCTGCTTTTTGCCTGTACTGGGTCTCTCTGGTTAGACCAGATCTGAGCCTGGGAGC
TCTCTGGCTAACTAGGGAACCCACTGCTTAAGCCTCAATAAAGCTTGCCTTGAGTGCTTCAAGTAGTGTG
TGCCCGTCTGTTGTGTGACTCTGGTAACTAGAGATCCCTCAGACCCTTTTAGTCAGTGTGGAAAATCTCT
AGCAGTGGCGCCCGAACAGGGACTTGAAAGCGAAAGGGAAACCAGAGGAGCTCTCTCGACGCAGGACTCG
GCTTGCTGAAGCGCGCACGGCAAGAGGCGAGGGGCGGCGACTGGTGAGTACGCCAAAAATTTTGACTAGC
GGAGGCTAGAAGGAGAGAGATGGGTGCGAGAGCGTCAGTATTAAGCGGGGGAGAATTAGATCGCGATGGG
AAAAAATTCGGTTAAGGCCAGGGGGAAAGAAAAAATATAAATTAAAACATATAGTATGGGCAAGCAGGGA
GCTAGAACGATTCGCAGTTAATCCTGGCCTGTTAGAAACATCAGAAGGCTGTAGACAAATACTGGGACAG
CTACAACCATCCCTTCAGACAGGATCAGAAGAACTTAGATCATTATATAATACAGTAGCAACCCTCTATT
GTGTGCATCAAAGGATAGAGATAAAAGACACCAAGGAAGCTTTAGACAAGATAGAGGAAGAGCAAAACAA
AAGTAAGACCACCGCACAGCAAGCGGCCGGCCGCTGATCTTCAGACCTGGAGGAGGAGATATGAGGGACA
ATTGGAGAAGTGAATTATATAAATATAAAGTAGTAAAAATTGAACCATTAGGAGTAGCACCCACCAAGGC
AAAGAGAAGAGTGGTGCAGAGAGAAAAAAGAGCAGTGGGAATAGGAGCTTTGTTCCTTGGGTTCTTGGGA
GCAGCAGGAAGCACTATGGGCGCAGCGTCAATGACGCTGACGGTACAGGCCAGACAATTATTGTCTGGTA
TAGTGCAGCAGCAGAACAATTTGCTGAGGGCTATTGAGGCGCAACAGCATCTGTTGCAACTCACAGTCTG
GGGCATCAAGCAGCTCCAGGCAAGAATCCTGGCTGTGGAAAGATACCTAAAGGATCAACAGCTCCTGGGG
ATTTGGGGTTGCTCTGGAAAACTCATTTGCACCACTGCTGTGCCTTGGAATGCTAGTTGGAGTAATAAAT
CTCTGGAACAGATTTGGAATCACACGACCTGGATGGAGTGGGACAGAGAAATTAACAATTACACAAGCTT
AATACACTCCTTAATTGAAGAATCGCAAAACCAGCAAGAAAAGAATGAACAAGAATTATTGGAATTAGAT
AAATGGGCAAGTTTGTGGAATTGGTTTAACATAACAAATTGGCTGTGGTATATAAAATTATTCATAATGA
TAGTAGGAGGCTTGGTAGGTTTAAGAATAGTTTTTGCTGTACTTTCTATAGTGAATAGAGTTAGGCAGGG
ATATTCACCATTATCGTTTCAGACCCACCTCCCAACCCCGAGGGGACCCGACAGGCCCGAAGGAATAGAA
GAAGAAGGTGGAGAGAGAGACAGAGACAGATCCATTCGATTAGTGAACGGATCTCGACGGTATCGCCTTT
AAAAGAAAAGGGGGGATTGGGGGGTACAGTGCAGGGGAAAGAATAGTAGACATAATAGCAACAGACATAC
AAACTAAAGAATTACAAAAACAAATTACAAAAATTCAAAATTTTCGGGTTTATTACAGGGACAGCAGAGA
TCCAGTTTATTTAATTAAGGCCTCCGCGCCGGGTTTTGGCGCCTCCCGCGGGCGCCCCCCTCCTCACGGC
GAGCGCTGCCACGTCAGACGAAGGGCGCAGCGAGCGTCCTGATCCTTCCGCCCGGACGCTCAGGACAGCG
GCCCGCTGCTCATAAGACTCGGCCTTAGAACCCCAGTATCAGCAGAAGGACATTTTAGGACGGGACTTGG
GTGACTCTAGGGCACTGGTTTTCTTTCCAGAGAGCGGAACAGGCGAGGAAAAGTAGTCCCTTCTCGGCGA
TTCTGCGGAGGGATCTCCGTGGGGCGGTGAACGCCGATGATTATATAAGGACGCGCCGGGTGTGGCACAG
CTAGTTCCGTCGCAGCCGGGATTTGGGTCGCGGTTCTTGTTTGTGGATCGCTGTGATCGTCACTTGGTGA
GTAGCGGGCTGCTGGGCTGGCCGGGGCTTTCGTGGCCGCCGGGCCGCTCGGTGGGACGGAAGCGTGTGGA
GAGACCGCCAAGGGCTGTAGTCTGGGTCCGCGAGCAAGGTTGCCCTGAACTGGGGGTTGGGGGGAGCGCA
GCAAAATGGCGGCTGTTCCCGAGTCTTGAATGGAAGACGCTTGTGAGGCGGGCTGTGAGGTCGTTGAAAC
AAGGTGGGGGGCATGGTGGGCGGCAAGAACCCAAGGTCTTGAGGCCTTCGCTAATGCGGGAAAGCTCTTA
TTCGGGTGAGATGGGCTGGGGCACCATCTGGGGACCCTGACGTGAAGTTTGTCACTGACTGGAGAACTCG
GTTTGTCGTCTGTTGCGGGGGCGGCAGTTATGGCGGTGCCGTTGGGCAGTGCACCCGTACCTTTGGGAGC
GCGCGCCCTCGTCGTGTCGTGACGTCACCCGTTCTGTTGGCTTATAATGCAGGGTGGGGCCACCTGCCGG
TAGGTGTGCGGTAGGCTTTTCTCCGTCGCAGGACGCAGGGTTCGGGCCTAGGGTAGGCTCTCCTGAATCG
ACAGGCGCCGGACCTCTGGTGAGGGGAGGGATAAGTGAGGCGTCAGTTTCTTTGGTCGGTTTTATGTACC
TATCTTCTTAAGTAGCTGAAGCTCCGGTTTTGAACTATGCGCTCGGGGTTGGCGAGTGTGTTTTGTGAAG
TTTTTTAGGCACCTTTTGAAATGTAATCATTTGGGTCAATATGTAATTTTCAGTGTTAGACTAGTAAATT
GTCCGCTAAATTCTGGCCGTTTTTGGCTTTTTTGTTAGACGAATTCGCCACCATGTCTAGACTCTCTATC
AACCCGACATTGATAAACCGGGACAAACCGTATACTAAAGAAGAACTTATGGAAATCCTGCGGCTGGCAA
TCATTGCTGAGTTGGACGCGATCAACCTCTATGAACAGATGGCACGGTATTCTGAAGATGAGAACGTAAG
GAAGATTCTCCTTGACGTCGCTCGGGAGGAGAAGGCGCACGTGGGTGAGTTTATGGCACTCCTTCTTAAC
CTTGACCCTGAGCAAGTGACTGAGTTGAAAGGCGGCTTCGAAGAGGTAAAAGAACTGACAGGCATTGAAG
CCCATATTAACGATAATAAAAAAGAAGAGTCCAACGTCGAATATTTTGAAAAACTCCGCTCCGCTCTGTT
GGATGGAGTAAATAAGGGGAGGAGTCTCCTTAAGCATCTGCCAGTTACACGCATAGAAGGGCAGTCCTTT
CGAGTAGACATTATTAAATTTGAGGATGGGGTGCGCGTCGTTAAACAGGAATACAAGCCCATTCCACTTC
TCAAAAAGAAATTTTACGTAGGAATTAGAGAACTGAATGATGGTACGTACGACGTTTCTATTGCCACGAA
GGCAGGTGAATTGTTGGTTAAGGACGAGGAAAGCCTTGTGATAAGAGAAATCCTGTCAACTGAAGGGATA
AAGAAAATGAAGTTGAGTAGCTGGGACAATCCCGAGGAGGCGCTGAATGATCTTATGAATGCCCTTCAGG
AAGCCTCTAATGCTTCCGCTGGACCTTTCGGTCTGATAATTAATCCAAAGAGATACGCGAAACTTCTTAA
AATCTATGAGAAATCAGGAAAAATGTTGGTAGAAGTGCTGAAAGAAATTTTTCGGGGTGGCATCATAGTC
ACACTGAACATAGATGAAAACAAGGTTATTATTTTTGCAAATACTCCAGCGGTGCTTGACGTAGTTGTTG
GGCAGGACGTAACGCTCCAGGAATTGGGACCTGAGGGGGACGACGTGGCCTTTTTGGTGTCAGAAGCCAT
CGGCATCCGAATAAAGAACCCCGAAGCGATTGTTGTCCTCGAATGGTCAGGGTCAGGTTCTGGCTCAGGT
AGCGGGAGTGGGCGGCCGCTGATGTCTAAGGGGGAGGAGCTTTTCACAGGTGTAGTACCTATTCTTGTTG
AATTGGATGGCGATGTCAATGGACACAAATTCTCCGTCTCAGGGGAGGGAGAGGGAGACGCTACCTATGG
AAAGTTGACTCTCAAATTCATCTGCACAACGGGTAAGTTGCCGGTCCCTTGGCCGACACTCGTTACTACG
TTCAGCTATGGAGTACAGTGTTTCGCGCGCTACCCCGACCATATGAAACAACACGACTTTTTCAAATCCG
CAATGCCCGAGGGATACGTTCAGGAACGGACTATTTTCTTTAAAGACGACGGTAATTACAAAACACGCGC
CGAAGTTAAGTTCGAAGGAGATACTTTGGTTAACCGAATAGAGCTGAAAGGCATTGATTTCAAAGAGGAC
GGGAACATCCTGGGTCATAAACTTGAGTATAATTTTAATTCCCACAACGTGTATATAATGGCAGATAAAC
AGAAGAATGGCATCAAGGTTAACTTCAAGATTCGGCACAATATTGAAGACGGTAGTGTACAGCTGGCTGA
CCACTATCAGCAGAATACGCCAATTGGTGATGGGCCCGTCTTGTTGCCAGATAATCACTACCTCTCAATC
CAGAGTGCCCTTAGTAAAGATCCAAACGAAAAGCGGGACCACATGGTTTTGTTGGAGTTTGTCACAGCTG
CTGGGATTACCCACGGGATAGACGAGTTGTATAAATGACTCGACGCGTCTGGAACAATCAACCTCTGGAT
TACAAAATTTGTGAAAGATTGACTGGTATTCTTAACTATGTTGCTCCTTTTACGCTATGTGGATACGCTG
CTTTAATGCCTTTGTATCATGCTATTGCTTCCCGTATGGCTTTCATTTTCTCCTCCTTGTATAAATCCTG
GTTGCTGTCTCTTTATGAGGAGTTGTGGCCCGTTGTCAGGCAACGTGGCGTGGTGTGCACTGTGTTTGCT
GACGCAACCCCCACTGGTTGGGGCATTGCCACCACCTGTCAGCTCCTTTCCGGGACTTTCGCTTTCCCCC
TCCCTATTGCCACGGCGGAACTCATCGCCGCCTGCCTTGCCCGCTGCTGGACAGGGGCTCGGCTGTTGGG
CACTGACAATTCCGTGGTGTTGTCGGGGAAGCTGACGTCCTTTCCATGGCTGCTCGCCTGTGTTGCCACC
TGGATTCTGCGCGGGACGTCCTTCTGCTACGTCCCTTCGGCCCTCAATCCAGCGGACCTTCCTTCCCGCG
GCCTGCTGCCGGCTCTGCGGCCTCTTCCGCGTCTTCGCCTTCGCCCTCAGACGAGTCGGATCTCCCTTTG
GGCCGCCTCCCCGCCTGGAATTAATTCTGCAGTCGAGACCTAGAAAAACATGGAGCAATCACAAGTAGCA
ATACAGCAGCTACCAATGCTGATTGTGCCTGGCTAGAAGCACAAGAGGAGGAGGAGGTGGGTTTTCCAGT
CACACCTCAGGTACCTTTAAGACCAATGACTTACAAGGCAGCTGTAGATCTTAGCCACTTTTTAAAAGAA
AAGAGGGGACTGGAAGGGCTAATTCACTCCCAACGAAGACAAGATATCCTTGATCTGTGGATCTACCACA
CACAAGGCTACTTCCCTGATTAGCAGAACTACACACCAGGGCCAGGGGTCAGATATCCACTGACCTTTGG
ATGGTGCTACAAGCTAGTACCAGTTGAGCCAGATAAGGTAGAAGAGGCCAATAAAGGAGAGAACACCAGC
TTGTTACACCCTGTGAGCCTGCATGGGATGGATGACCCGGAGAGAGAAGTGTTAGAGTGGAGGTTTGACA
GCCGCCTAGCATTTCATCACGTGGCCCGAGAGCTGCATCCGGAGTACTTCAAGAACTGCTGATATCGAGC
TTGCTACAAGGGACTTTCCGCTGGGGACTTTCCAGGGAGGCGTGGCCTGGGCGGGACTGGGGAGTGGCGA
GCCCTCAGATCCTGCATATAAGCAGCTGCTTTTTGCCTGTACTGGGTCTCTCTGGTTAGACCAGATCTGA
GCCTGGGAGCTCTCTGGCTAACTAGGGAACCCACTGCTTAAGCCTCAATAAAGCTTGCCTTGAGTGCTTC
AAGTAGTGTGTGCCCGTCTGTTGTGTGACTCTGGTAACTAGAGATCCCTCAGACCCTTTTAGTCAGTGTG
GAAAATCTCTAGCAGTAGTAGTTCATGTCATCTTATTATTCAGTATTTATAACTTGCAAAGAAATGAATA
TCAGAGAGTGAGAGGCCTTGACATTGCTAGCGTTTACCGTCGACCTCTAGCTAGAGCTTGGCGTAATCAT
GGTCATAGCTGTTTCCTGTGTGAAATTGTTATCCGCTCACAATTCCACACAACATACGAGCCGGAAGCAT
AAAGTGTAAAGCCTGGGGTGCCTAATGAGTGAGCTAACTCACATTAATTGCGTTGCGCTCACTGCCCGCT
TTCCAGTCGGGAAACCTGTCGTGCCAGCTGCATTAATGAATCGGCCAACGCGCGGGGAGAGGCGGTTTGC
GTATTGGGCGCTCTTCCGCTTCCTCGCTCACTGACTCGCTGCGCTCGGTCGTTCGGCTGCGGCGAGCGGT
ATCAGCTCACTCAAAGGCGGTAATACGGTTATCCACAGAATCAGGGGATAACGCAGGAAAGAACATGTGA
GCAAAAGGCCAGCAAAAGGCCAGGAACCGTAAAAAGGCCGCGTTGCTGGCGTTTTTCCATAGGCTCCGCC
CCCCTGACGAGCATCACAAAAATCGACGCTCAAGTCAGAGGTGGCGAAACCCGACAGGACTATAAAGATA
CCAGGCGTTTCCCCCTGGAAGCTCCCTCGTGCGCTCTCCTGTTCCGACCCTGCCGCTTACCGGATACCTG
TCCGCCTTTCTCCCTTCGGGAAGCGTGGCGCTTTCTCATAGCTCACGCTGTAGGTATCTCAGTTCGGTGT
AGGTCGTTCGCTCCAAGCTGGGCTGTGTGCACGAACCCCCCGTTCAGCCCGACCGCTGCGCCTTATCCGG
TAACTATCGTCTTGAGTCCAACCCGGTAAGACACGACTTATCGCCACTGGCAGCAGCCACTGGTAACAGG
ATTAGCAGAGCGAGGTATGTAGGCGGTGCTACAGAGTTCTTGAAGTGGTGGCCTAACTACGGCTACACTA
GAAGAACAGTATTTGGTATCTGCGCTCTGCTGAAGCCAGTTACCTTCGGAAAAAGAGTTGGTAGCTCTTG
ATCCGGCAAACAAACCACCGCTGGTAGCGGTGGTTTTTTTGTTTGCAAGCAGCAGATTACGCGCAGAAAA
AAAGGATCTCAAGAAGATCCTTTGATCTTTTCTACGGGGTCTGACGCTCAGTGGAACGAAAACTCACGTT
AAGGGATTTTGGTCATGAGATTATCAAAAAGGATCTTCACCTAGATCCTTTTAAATTAAAAATGAAGTTT
TAAATCAATCTAAAGTATATATGAGTAAACTTGGTCTGACAGTTACCAATGCTTAATCAGTGAGGCACCT
ATCTCAGCGATCTGTCTATTTCGTTCATCCATAGTTGCCTGACTCCCCGTCGTGTAGATAACTACGATAC
GGGAGGGCTTACCATCTGGCCCCAGTGCTGCAATGATACCGCGAGACCCACGCTCACCGGCTCCAGATTT
ATCAGCAATAAACCAGCCAGCCGGAAGGGCCGAGCGCAGAAGTGGTCCTGCAACTTTATCCGCCTCCATC
CAGTCTATTAATTGTTGCCGGGAAGCTAGAGTAAGTAGTTCGCCAGTTAATAGTTTGCGCAACGTTGTTG
CCATTGCTACAGGCATCGTGGTGTCACGCTCGTCGTTTGGTATGGCTTCATTCAGCTCCGGTTCCCAACG
ATCAAGGCGAGTTACATGATCCCCCATGTTGTGCAAAAAAGCGGTTAGCTCCTTCGGTCCTCCGATCGTT
GTCAGAAGTAAGTTGGCCGCAGTGTTATCACTCATGGTTATGGCAGCACTGCATAATTCTCTTACTGTCA
TGCCATCCGTAAGATGCTTTTCTGTGACTGGTGAGTACTCAACCAAGTCATTCTGAGAATAGTGTATGCG
GCGACCGAGTTGCTCTTGCCCGGCGTCAATACGGGATAATACCGCGCCACATAGCAGAACTTTAAAAGTG
CTCATCATTGGAAAACGTTCTTCGGGGCGAAAACTCTCAAGGATCTTACCGCTGTTGAGATCCAGTTCGA
TGTAACCCACTCGTGCACCCAACTGATCTTCAGCATCTTTTACTTTCACCAGCGTTTCTGGGTGAGCAAA
AACAGGAAGGCAAAATGCCGCAAAAAAGGGAATAAGGGCGACACGGAAATGTTGAATACTCATACTCTTC
CTTTTTCAATATTATTGAAGCATTTATCAGGGTTATTGTCTCATGAGCGGATACATATTTGAATGTATTT
AGAAAAATAAACAAATAGGGGTTCCGCGCACATTTCCCCGAAAAGTGCCACCTGACGTCGACGGATCGGG
AGATCAACTTGTTTATTGCAGCTTATAATGGTTACAAATAAAGCAATAGCATCACAAATTTCACAAATAA
AGCATTTTTTTCACTGCATTCTAGTTGTGGTTTGTCCAAACTCATCAATGTATCTTATCATGTCTGGATC
AACTGGATAACTCAAGCTAACCAAAATCATCCCAAACTTCCCACCCCATACCCTATTACCACTGCCAATT
ACCTGTGGTTTCATTTACTCTAAACCTGTGATTCCTCTGAATTATTTTCATTTTAAAGAAATTGTATTTG
TTAAATATGTACTACAAACTTAGTAGT
Features (pLannotate 1.2.2; 20 found; start..end, strand, type, name):
    377..634     +  LTR            5' LTR (truncated): truncated 5' long terminal repeat (LTR) from HIV-1
    681..806     +  misc_feature   HIV-1 Ψ: packaging signal of human immunodeficiency virus type 1
    790..1128    +  CDS            HIV-1 gag (fragment): gag protein from human immunodeficiency virus 1; gag
   1303..1536    +  misc_feature   RRE: The Rev response element (RRE) of HIV-1 allows for Rev-dependent mRNA export from the nucleus to the cytoplasm.
   1913..2013    +  CDS            Rev (fragment): human immunodeficiency virus 1 (HIV-1) Rev protein; rev; enhances nuclear export of unspliced and incompletely spliced viral mRNAs
   2028..2143    +  misc_feature   cPPT/CTS: central polypurine tract and central termination sequence of HIV-1 (lacking the first T)
   2189..3400    +  promoter       UbC promoter: human ubiquitin C promoter
   4502..5215    +  CDS            Sapphire: Sapphire is a basic (constitutively fluorescent) long stokes shift fluorescent protein published in 1998, derived from Aequorea victoria. It is reported to be a rapidly-maturing weak dimer with low acid sensitivity.
   5236..5824    +  misc_feature   WPRE: woodchuck hepatitis virus posttranscriptional regulatory element
   5841..6359    +  CDS            nef (fragment): NEF_HV1BR - Experimental evidence at protein level: Swiss-Prot protein existence level 1. Extracellular Nef protein targets CD4(+) T-lymphocytes for apoptosis by interacting with CXCR4 surface receptors (PubMed:14990729). From Human immunodeficiency virus type 1 group M subtype B (isolate BRU/LAI) (HIV-1).
   6407..6664    +  LTR            5' LTR (truncated): truncated 5' long terminal repeat (LTR) from HIV-1
   6816..6832    -  protein_bind   lac operator: The lac repressor binds to the lac operator to inhibit transcription in E. coli. This inhibition can be relieved by adding lactose or isopropyl-β-D-thiogalactopyranoside (IPTG). lac repressor encoded by lacI
   6840..6870    -  promoter       lac promoter: promoter for the E. coli lac operon
   6885..6906    -  protein_bind   CAP binding site: CAP binding activates transcription in the presence of cAMP. E. coli catabolite activator protein
   6919..7011    -  CDS            lacI (fragment): lac repressor; lacI; The lac repressor binds to the lac operator to inhibit transcription in E. coli. This inhibition can be relieved by adding lactose or isopropyl-β-D-thiogalactopyranoside (IPTG).
   7194..7782    -  rep_origin     ori: high-copy-number ColE1/pMB1/pBR322/pUC origin of replication
   7953..8813    -  CDS            AmpR: β-lactamase; bla; confers resistance to ampicillin, carbenicillin, and related antibiotics
   8814..8918    -  promoter       AmpR promoter: bla
   8966..9100    +  polyA_signal   SV40 poly(A) signal: SV40 polyadenylation signal
   9267..329     +  CDS            nef (fragment) (across the origin): NEF_HV1BR - Experimental evidence at protein level: Swiss-Prot protein existence level 1. Extracellular Nef protein targets CD4(+) T-lymphocytes for apoptosis by interacting with CXCR4 surface receptors (PubMed:14990729). From Human immunodeficiency virus type 1 group M subtype B (isolate BRU/LAI) (HIV-1).
