[The description below was written by a language model from this plasmid's Addgene catalogue record and pLannotate feature annotations shown in this document.]
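Description:
pUBC-Pfv-Sapphire is a 9,267 nt HIV-1-based lentiviral transfer vector built on the pLVX backbone for expressing a fluorescent, genetically encoded multimeric nanoparticle (GEM) in mammalian cells. In bacteria it is maintained through a high-copy ColE1/pUC-type origin and selected with ampicillin via the β-lactamase gene and its native promoter. Remnants of a lac promoter/operator region and an SV40 polyadenylation signal also sit in the backbone. No mammalian selection marker is annotated in the feature table.

The viral portion contains the elements needed for packaging and transduction. These are LTR sequences at both ends (both are annotated as truncated 5' LTRs and are flanked by nef-derived fragments), the Ψ packaging signal with a partial gag sequence, the Rev response element for Rev-dependent nuclear export of the genomic RNA, and the cPPT/CTS, which aids nuclear import of the reverse-transcribed genome. Between these elements, the human ubiquitin C (UbC) promoter provides constitutive expression of the payload, and a downstream WPRE enhances transcript stability and expression.

The insert is PfV from Pyrococcus furiosus, fused at its C terminus to Sapphire, a long-Stokes-shift fluorescent protein derived from Aequorea victoria GFP. The PfV coding region itself was not recognised by the automated annotation, but the unannotated gap between the UbC promoter and Sapphire is where it would be expected. According to the record, the fusion forms the 40 nm GEM. The associated publication on nucGEMs concerns probing the biophysical properties of the nucleoplasm, which suggests the particles are used as tracers of the physical properties of the intracellular environment. Lentiviral delivery allows stable integration and expression in the target cells.
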