Addgene plasmid #203649: pUBC-Pfv-Sapphire
Purpose: Mammalian lentiviral vector for the expression of the Sapphire-tagged 40nm GEM under the UBC promoter.
Depositing lab: Liam Holt. Depositing organization: NYU Grossman School of Medicine. Publication: nucGEMs probe the biophysical properties of the nucleoplasm. Shu T et al.. bioRxiv 2022 10.1101/2021.11.18.469159.
Backbone
  Vector backbone: pLVX
  Vector type: Lentiviral
Growth in bacteria
  Bacterial resistance: Ampicillin, 100 μg/mL
  Growth temperature: 37°C
  Growth strain: NEB Stable
  Copy number: High Copy
Gene/Insert
  Gene/Insert name: PfV
  Species: Pyrococcus furiosus
  Tag / fusion protein: Sapphire (C terminal on insert)
  Cloning method: Gibson Cloning
Terms and licenses: Academic/Nonprofit Terms; Industry Terms: Not Available to Industry
Depositor comments: Please visit https://doi.org/10.1101/2021.11.18.469159 for bioRxiv preprint.
How to cite: pUBC-Pfv-Sapphire was a gift from Liam Holt (Addgene plasmid # 203649 ; http://n2t.net/addgene:203649 ; RRID:Addgene_203649)
